Addgene plasmid #107391: pcDNA3-IKZF2-V2-V5
Purpose: Mammalian expression of IKZF2-V2-V5
Depositing lab: William Kaelin. Depositing organization: Dana-Farber Cancer Institute. Publication: The myeloma drug lenalidomide promotes the cereblon-dependent destruction of Ikaros proteins. Lu G, Middleton RE, Sun H, Naniong M, Ott CJ, Mitsiades CS, Wong KK, Bradner JE, Kaelin WG Jr. Science. 2014 Jan 17;343(6168):305-9. doi: 10.1126/science.1244917. Epub 2013 Nov 29. PubMed 24292623.
Backbone
  Vector backbone: pcDNA3.2
  Vector type: Mammalian Expression
Growth in bacteria
  Bacterial resistance: Ampicillin, 100 μg/mL
  Growth temperature: 37°C
  Growth strain: DH5alpha
  Copy number: Unknown
Gene/Insert
  Gene/Insert name: IKZF2-V2 (alt names: IKAROS Family Zinc Finger 1; Ikaros)
  Species: H. sapiens (human)
  Entrez Gene: IKZF2 (a.k.a. ANF1A2, HELIOS, ZNF1A2, ZNFN1A2)
  Promoter: CMV
  Tag / fusion protein: V5 (C terminal on backbone)
  Cloning method: Gateway Cloning
Terms and licenses: Academic/Nonprofit Terms; Industry Terms: Not Available to Industry
How to cite: pcDNA3-IKZF2-V2-V5 was a gift from William Kaelin (Addgene plasmid # 107391 ; http://n2t.net/addgene:107391 ; RRID:Addgene_107391)
