[The description below was written by a language model from this plasmid's Addgene catalogue record and pLannotate feature annotations shown in this document.]
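Description:
pcDNA3-IKZF2-V2-V5 is a mammalian expression plasmid of about 7 kb built on the pcDNA3.2 Gateway destination backbone. It carries a human IKZF2 (Helios) open reading frame, designated variant 2 in the record. The catalogue's alternative names list "IKAROS Family Zinc Finger 1; Ikaros", which properly refers to IKZF1. Both the Entrez entry and the annotated coding sequence identify the insert as IKZF2. In E. coli the plasmid replicates from a high-copy ColE1/pUC-type origin and is selected with ampicillin through the β-lactamase gene. An f1 origin is also present, which allows single-stranded DNA production.

The roughly 1.5 kb IKZF2 coding sequence was introduced by Gateway recombination and is flanked by attB1 and attB2 sites. It is transcribed from the human cytomegalovirus immediate-early enhancer and promoter. A T7 promoter lies just upstream of the insert and could be used for in vitro transcription. The reading frame continues through attB2 into a backbone-encoded V5 epitope, which gives a C-terminally tagged protein that can be detected or immunoprecipitated with anti-V5 antibodies. The HSV thymidine kinase polyadenylation signal terminates the transcript. A separate cassette expresses the neomycin phosphotransferase gene from the SV40 early promoter with an SV40 poly(A) signal, so stably transfected mammalian cells can be selected with G418. Short annotated fragments such as the HIV-1 LTR, bGH poly(A), ble, lacI and bom hits appear to be backbone remnants or partial matches rather than functional parts.

The stated purpose is mammalian expression of V5-tagged IKZF2. The associated study examined lenalidomide-induced, cereblon-dependent degradation of Ikaros family proteins, but the record does not specify how this construct was used in it.
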