Features (pLannotate 1.2.2; 23 found; start..end, strand, type, name):
    130..509     +  enhancer       CMV enhancer: human cytomegalovirus immediate early enhancer
    510..713     +  promoter       CMV promoter: human cytomegalovirus (CMV) immediate early promoter
    709..742     +  LTR            5' LTR (truncated) (fragment): truncated 5' long terminal repeat (LTR) from HIV-1
    758..776     +  promoter       T7 promoter: promoter for bacteriophage T7 RNA polymerase
    807..824     +  protein_bind   attB1 (fragment): mutant version of attB; core recombination site for the Gateway® BP reaction BP Clonase™
    830..2329    +  CDS            IKZF2: IKZF2_HUMAN - Also known as HELIOS, ZNFN1A2. Experimental evidence at protein level: Swiss-Prot protein existence level 1. Associates with Ikaros at centromeric heterochromatin. From Homo sapiens (Human).
   2331..2355    -  protein_bind   attB2: mutant version of attB; recombination site for the Gateway® BP reaction BP Clonase™
   2381..2422    +  CDS            V5 tag: epitope tag from simian virus 5
   2506..2554    +  polyA_signal   HSV TK poly(A) signal: herpes simplex virus thymidine kinase polyadenylation signal (Cole and Stacy, 1985)
   2645..2661    -  polyA_signal   bGH poly(A) signal (fragment): bovine growth hormone polyadenylation signal
   2756..3184    +  rep_origin     f1 ori (sequence partly withheld): f1 bacteriophage origin of replication; arrow indicates direction of (+) strand synthesis
   3198..3527    +  promoter       SV40 promoter: SV40 enhancer and early promoter
   3594..4385    +  CDS            neo: KKA2_KLEPN - Also known as kan, nptII. Experimental evidence at protein level: Swiss-Prot protein existence level 1. Resistance to kanamycin, neomycin, paromomycin, ribostamycin, butirosin and gentamicin B. From Klebsiella pneumoniae.
   4411..4569    +  CDS            ble (fragment): BLE_KLEPN - Experimental evidence at protein level: Swiss-Prot protein existence level 1. Binding protein with a strong affinity to the bleomycin family of antibiotics. Binds to CL990; an antimitotic-antibiotic compound. From Klebsiella pneumoniae.
   4564..4685    +  polyA_signal   SV40 poly(A) signal: SV40 polyadenylation signal
   4758..4774    -  protein_bind   lac operator: The lac repressor binds to the lac operator to inhibit transcription in E. coli. This inhibition can be relieved by adding lactose or isopropyl-β-D-thiogalactopyranoside (IPTG). lac repressor encoded by lacI
   4782..4812    -  promoter       lac promoter: promoter for the E. coli lac operon
   4827..4848    -  protein_bind   CAP binding site: CAP binding activates transcription in the presence of cAMP. E. coli catabolite activator protein
   4861..4953    -  CDS            lacI (fragment): lac repressor; lacI; The lac repressor binds to the lac operator to inhibit transcription in E. coli. This inhibition can be relieved by adding lactose or isopropyl-β-D-thiogalactopyranoside (IPTG).
   5136..5724    -  rep_origin     ori: high-copy-number ColE1/pMB1/pBR322/pUC origin of replication
   5895..6755    -  CDS            AmpR: β-lactamase; bla; confers resistance to ampicillin, carbenicillin, and related antibiotics
   6756..6860    -  promoter       AmpR promoter: bla
   6919..6971    -  misc_feature   bom (fragment): basis of mobility region from pBR322
>Addgene plasmid #107391 | pcDNA3-IKZF2-V2-V5 | addgene full sequence | sequence record 210744 | Addgene NGS Result
TCGCTGAGTAGTGCGCGAGCAAAATTTAAGCTACAACAAGGCAAGGCTTGACCGACAATTGCATGAAGAA
TCTGCTTAGGGTTAGGCGTTTTGCGCTGCTTCGCGATGTACGGGCCAGATATACGCGTTGACATTGATTA
TTGACTAGTTATTAATAGTAATCAATTACGGGGTCATTAGTTCATAGCCCATATATGGAGTTCCGCGTTA
CATAACTTACGGTAAATGGCCCGCCTGGCTGACCGCCCAACGACCCCCGCCCATTGACGTCAATAATGAC
GTATGTTCCCATAGTAACGCCAATAGGGACTTTCCATTGACGTCAATGGGTGGAGTATTTACGGTAAACT
GCCCACTTGGCAGTACATCAAGTGTATCATATGCCAAGTACGCCCCCTATTGACGTCAATGACGGTAAAT
GGCCCGCCTGGCATTATGCCCAGTACATGACCTTATGGGACTTTCCTACTTGGCAGTACATCTACGTATT
AGTCATCGCTATTACCATGGTGATGCGGTTTTGGCAGTACATCAATGGGCGTGGATAGCGGTTTGACTCA
CGGGGATTTCCAAGTCTCCACCCCATTGACGTCAATGGGAGTTTGTTTTGGCACCAAAATCAACGGGACT
TTCCAAAATGTCGTAACAACTCCGCCCCATTGACGCAAATGGGCGGTAGGCGTGTACGGTGGGAGGTCTA
TATAAGCAGAGCTCTCTGGCTAACTAGAGAACCCACTGCTTACTGGCTTATCGAAATTAATACGACTCAC
TATAGGGAGACCCAAGCTGGCTAGTTAAGCTATCAACAAGTTTGTACAAAAAAGTTGGCATGGAAACAGA
GGCCATTGATGGCTATATAACGTGTGACAATGAGCTTTCACCCGAAAGGGAGCACTCCAATATGGCAATT
GACCTCACCTCAAGCACACCCAATGGACAGCATGCCTCACCAAGTCACATGACAAGCACAAATTCAGTAA
AGCTAGAAATGCAGAGTGATGAAGAGTGTGACAGGAAACCCCTGAGCCGTGAAGATGAGATCAGGGGCCA
TGATGAGGGTAGCAGCCTAGAAGAACCCCTAATTGAGAGCAGCGAGGTGGCTGACAACAGGAAAGTCCAG
GAGCTTCAAGGCGAGGGAGGAATCCGGCTTCCGAATGGTGAACGCCCCTTCCACTGTAACCAGTGTGGAG
CTTCTTTTACTCAGAAGGGCAACCTTCTGAGACACATAAAGTTACACTCTGGAGAGAAGCCGTTCAAATG
TCCTTTCTGTAGCTACGCCTGTAGAAGAAGGGACGCCCTCACAGGACACCTCAGGACCCATTCTGTGGGT
AAACCTCACAAGTGCAACTACTGTGGACGAAGCTACAAGCAGCGCAGTTCACTGGAGGAGCACAAGGAAC
GCTGCCACAACTATCTCCAGAATGTCAGCATGGAGGCTGCTGGGCAGGTCATGAGTCACCATGTACCTCC
TATGGAAGATTGTAAGGAACAAGAGCCTATTATGGACAACAATATTTCTCTGGTGCCTTTTGAGAGACCT
GCTGTCATAGAGAAGCTCACGGGGAATATGGGAAAACGTAAAAGCTCCACTCCACAAAAGTTTGTGGGGG
AAAAGCTCATGCGATTCAGCTACCCAGATATTCACTTTGATATGAACTTAACATATGAGAAGGAGGCTGA
GCTGATGCAGTCTCATATGATGGACCAAGCCATCAACAATGCAATCACCTACCTTGGAGCTGAGGCCCTT
CACCCTCTGATGCAGCACCCGCCAAGCACAATCGCTGAAGTGGCCCCAGTTATAAGCTCAGCTTATTCTC
AGGTCTATCATCCAAATAGGATAGAAAGACCCATTAGCAGGGAAACTGCTGATAGTCATGAAAACAACAT
GGATGGCCCCATCTCTCTCATCAGACCAAAGAGTCGACCCCAGGAAAGAGAGGCCTCTCCCAGCAATAGC
TGCCTGGATTCCACTGACTCAGAAAGCAGCCATGATGACCACCAGTCCTACCAAGGACACCCTGCCTTAA
ATCCCAAGAGGAAACAAAGCCCAGCTTACATGAAGGAGGATGTCAAAGCTTTGGATACTACCAAGGCTCC
TAAGGGCTCTCTGAAGGACATCTACAAGGTCTTCAATGGAGAAGGAGAACAGATTAGGGCCTTCAAGTGT
GAGCACTGCCGAGTCCTTTTCCTAGACCATGTCATGTACACCATTCACATGGGTTGCCATGGCTACCGGG
ACCCACTGGAATGCAACATCTGTGGCTACAGAAGCCAGGACCGTTATGAGTTTTCATCACACATTGTTCG
AGGGGAGCACACATTCCACTACCCAACTTTCTTGTACAAAGTGGTTGATCTAGAGGGCCCGCGGTTCGAA
GGTAAGCCTATCCCTAACCCTCTCCTCGGTCTCGATTCTACGCGTACCGGTTAGTAATGAGTTTAAACGG
GGGAGGCTAACTGAAACACGGAAGGAGACAATACCGGAAGGAACCCGCGCTATGACGGCAATAAAAAGAC
AGAATAAAACGCACGGGTGTTGGGTCGTTTGTTCATAAACGCGGGGTTCGGTCCCAGGGCTGGCACTCTG
TCGATACCCCACCGAGACCCCATTGGGGCCAATACGCCCGCGTTTCTTCCTTTTCCCCACCCCACCCCCC
AAGTTCGGGTGAAGGCCCAGGGCTCGCAGCCAACGTCGGGGCGGCAGGCCCTGCCATAGCAGATCTGCGC
AGCTGGGGCTCTAGGGGGTATCCCC
[124 nt withheld, positions 2756-2879]
C
[91 nt withheld, positions 2881-2971]
A
[49 nt withheld, positions 2973-3021]
CCTTTGACGTTGGAGTCCACGTTCTTT
[37 nt withheld, positions 3049-3085]
ACCCTATCTCGGTCTATTCTTTTGATTTATAAGGGATTTTGCCGATTTCGGCCTATTGGTTAAAAAATGA
GCTGATTTAACAAAAATTTAACGCGAATTAATTCTGTGGAATGTGTGTCAGTTAGGGTGTGGAAAGTCCC
CAGGCTCCCCAGCAGGCAGAAGTATGCAAAGCATGCATCTCAATTAGTCAGCAACCAGGTGTGGAAAGTC
CCCAGGCTCCCCAGCAGGCAGAAGTATGCAAAGCATGCATCTCAATTAGTCAGCAACCATAGTCCCGCCC
CTAACTCCGCCCATCCCGCCCCTAACTCCGCCCAGTTCCGCCCATTCTCCGCCCCATGGCTGACTAATTT
TTTTTATTTATGCAGAGGCCGAGGCCGCCTCTGCCTCTGAGCTATTCCAGAAGTAGTGAGGAGGCTTTTT
TGGAGGCCTAGGCTTTTGCAAAAAGCTCCCGGGAGCTTGTATATCCATTTTCGGATCTGATCAAGAGACA
GGATGAGGATCGTTTCGCATGATTGAACAAGATGGATTGCACGCAGGTTCTCCGGCCGCTTGGGTGGAGA
GGCTATTCGGCTATGACTGGGCACAACAGACAATCGGCTGCTCTGATGCCGCCGTGTTCCGGCTGTCAGC
GCAGGGGCGCCCGGTTCTTTTTGTCAAGACCGACCTGTCCGGTGCCCTGAATGAACTGCAGGACGAGGCA
GCGCGGCTATCGTGGCTGGCCACGACGGGCGTTCCTTGCGCAGCTGTGCTCGACGTTGTCACTGAAGCGG
GAAGGGACTGGCTGCTATTGGGCGAAGTGCCGGGGCAGGATCTCCTGTCATCTCACCTTGCTCCTGCCGA
GAAAGTATCCATCATGGCTGATGCAATGCGGCGGCTGCATACGCTTGATCCGGCTACCTGCCCATTCGAC
CACCAAGCGAAACATCGCATCGAGCGAGCACGTACTCGGATGGAAGCCGGTCTTGTCGATCAGGATGATC
TGGACGAAGAGCATCAGGGGCTCGCGCCAGCCGAACTGTTCGCCAGGCTCAAGGCGCGCATGCCCGACGG
CGAGGATCTCGTCGTGACCCATGGCGATGCCTGCTTGCCGAATATCATGGTGGAAAATGGCCGCTTTTCT
GGATTCATCGACTGTGGCCGGCTGGGTGTGGCGGACCGCTATCAGGACATAGCGTTGGCTACCCGTGATA
TTGCTGAAGAGCTTGGCGGCGAATGGGCTGACCGCTTCCTCGTGCTTTACGGTATCGCCGCTCCCGATTC
GCAGCGCATCGCCTTCTATCGCCTTCTTGACGAGTTCTTCTGAGCGGGACTCTGGGGTTCGCGAAATGAC
CGACCAAGCGACGCCCAACCTGCCATCACGAGATTTCGATTCCACCGCCGCCTTCTATGAAAGGTTGGGC
TTCGGAATCGTTTTCCGGGACGCCGGCTGGATGATCCTCCAGCGCGGGGATCTCATGCTGGAGTTCTTCG
CCCACCCCAACTTGTTTATTGCAGCTTATAATGGTTACAAATAAAGCAATAGCATCACAAATTTCACAAA
TAAAGCATTTTTTTCACTGCATTCTAGTTGTGGTTTGTCCAAACTCATCAATGTATCTTATCATGTCTGT
ATACCGTCGACCTCTAGCTAGAGCTTGGCGTAATCATGGTCATAGCTGTTTCCTGTGTGAAATTGTTATC
CGCTCACAATTCCACACAACATACGAGCCGGAAGCATAAAGTGTAAAGCCTGGGGTGCCTAATGAGTGAG
CTAACTCACATTAATTGCGTTGCGCTCACTGCCCGCTTTCCAGTCGGGAAACCTGTCGTGCCAGCTGCAT
TAATGAATCGGCCAACGCGCGGGGAGAGGCGGTTTGCGTATTGGGCGCTCTTCCGCTTCCTCGCTCACTG
ACTCGCTGCGCTCGGTCGTTCGGCTGCGGCGAGCGGTATCAGCTCACTCAAAGGCGGTAATACGGTTATC
CACAGAATCAGGGGATAACGCAGGAAAGAACATGTGAGCAAAAGGCCAGCAAAAGGCCAGGAACCGTAAA
AAGGCCGCGTTGCTGGCGTTTTTCCATAGGCTCCGCCCCCCTGACGAGCATCACAAAAATCGACGCTCAA
GTCAGAGGTGGCGAAACCCGACAGGACTATAAAGATACCAGGCGTTTCCCCCTGGAAGCTCCCTCGTGCG
CTCTCCTGTTCCGACCCTGCCGCTTACCGGATACCTGTCCGCCTTTCTCCCTTCGGGAAGCGTGGCGCTT
TCTCATAGCTCACGCTGTAGGTATCTCAGTTCGGTGTAGGTCGTTCGCTCCAAGCTGGGCTGTGTGCACG
AACCCCCCGTTCAGCCCGACCGCTGCGCCTTATCCGGTAACTATCGTCTTGAGTCCAACCCGGTAAGACA
CGACTTATCGCCACTGGCAGCAGCCACTGGTAACAGGATTAGCAGAGCGAGGTATGTAGGCGGTGCTACA
GAGTTCTTGAAGTGGTGGCCTAACTACGGCTACACTAGAAGAACAGTATTTGGTATCTGCGCTCTGCTGA
AGCCAGTTACCTTCGGAAAAAGAGTTGGTAGCTCTTGATCCGGCAAACAAACCACCGCTGGTAGCGGTGG
TTTTTTTGTTTGCAAGCAGCAGATTACGCGCAGAAAAAAAGGATCTCAAGAAGATCCTTTGATCTTTTCT
ACGGGGTCTGACGCTCAGTGGAACGAAAACTCACGTTAAGGGATTTTGGTCATGAGATTATCAAAAAGGA
TCTTCACCTAGATCCTTTTAAATTAAAAATGAAGTTTTAAATCAATCTAAAGTATATATGAGTAAACTTG
GTCTGACAGTTACCAATGCTTAATCAGTGAGGCACCTATCTCAGCGATCTGTCTATTTCGTTCATCCATA
GTTGCCTGACTCCCCGTCGTGTAGATAACTACGATACGGGAGGGCTTACCATCTGGCCCCAGTGCTGCAA
TGATACCGCGAGACCCACGCTCACCGGCTCCAGATTTATCAGCAATAAACCAGCCAGCCGGAAGGGCCGA
GCGCAGAAGTGGTCCTGCAACTTTATCCGCCTCCATCCAGTCTATTAATTGTTGCCGGGAAGCTAGAGTA
AGTAGTTCGCCAGTTAATAGTTTGCGCAACGTTGTTGCCATTGCTACAGGCATCGTGGTGTCACGCTCGT
CGTTTGGTATGGCTTCATTCAGCTCCGGTTCCCAACGATCAAGGCGAGTTACATGATCCCCCATGTTGTG
CAAAAAAGCGGTTAGCTCCTTCGGTCCTCCGATCGTTGTCAGAAGTAAGTTGGCCGCAGTGTTATCACTC
ATGGTTATGGCAGCACTGCATAATTCTCTTACTGTCATGCCATCCGTAAGATGCTTTTCTGTGACTGGTG
AGTACTCAACCAAGTCATTCTGAGAATAGTGTATGCGGCGACCGAGTTGCTCTTGCCCGGCGTCAATACG
GGATAATACCGCGCCACATAGCAGAACTTTAAAAGTGCTCATCATTGGAAAACGTTCTTCGGGGCGAAAA
CTCTCAAGGATCTTACCGCTGTTGAGATCCAGTTCGATGTAACCCACTCGTGCACCCAACTGATCTTCAG
CATCTTTTACTTTCACCAGCGTTTCTGGGTGAGCAAAAACAGGAAGGCAAAATGCCGCAAAAAAGGGAAT
AAGGGCGACACGGAAATGTTGAATACTCATACTCTTCCTTTTTCAATATTATTGAAGCATTTATCAGGGT
TATTGTCTCATGAGCGGATACATATTTGAATGTATTTAGAAAAATAAACAAATAGGGGTTCCGCGCACAT
TTCCCCGAAAAGTGCCACCTGACGTCGACGGATCGGGAGATCTCCCGATCCCCTATGGTGCACTCTCAGT
ACAATCTGCTCTGATGCCGCATAGTTAAGCCAGTATCTGCTCCCTGCTTGTGTGTTGGAGG
